Addgene plasmid #29791: PA1421_M161Y_pET21a
Depositing lab: SeWon Suh. Depositing organization: Seoul National University.
Backbone
  Vector backbone: pET21a
  Backbone size w/o insert (bp): 5000
  Vector type: Bacterial Expression
Growth in bacteria
  Bacterial resistance: Ampicillin, 100 μg/mL
  Growth temperature: 37°C
  Growth strain: DH5alpha
  Copy number: Low Copy
Gene/Insert
  Gene/Insert name: Guanidinobutyrase (alt name: GbuA)
  Species: P. aeruginosa
  Insert size (bp): 957
  Mutation: M161Y
  Entrez Gene: gbuA
  Tag / fusion protein: His (C terminal on backbone)
  Cloning method: Restriction Enzyme; 5′ cloning site NdeI (not destroyed); 3′ cloning site XhoI (not destroyed)
  Sequencing primers: 5′ T7
Terms and licenses: Academic/Nonprofit Terms; Industry Terms: Not Available to Industry
How to cite: PA1421_M161Y_pET21a was a gift from SeWon Suh (Addgene plasmid # 29791 ; http://n2t.net/addgene:29791 ; RRID:Addgene_29791)
