[The description below was written by a language model from this plasmid's Addgene catalogue record.]
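Description:
PA1421_M161Y_pET21a is a bacterial expression plasmid built on the pET21a backbone (about 5 kb without insert) that encodes a point mutant of guanidinobutyrase (GbuA, locus PA1421) from Pseudomonas aeruginosa. The roughly 957 bp coding sequence was inserted by restriction cloning between the NdeI and XhoI sites, both of which remain intact. This places the gene in frame with the C-terminal His tag supplied by the backbone. The plasmid carries ampicillin resistance for selection, is listed as low copy, and is maintained in a standard E. coli cloning strain.

No feature table is provided with the record, so the regulatory elements are not itemised. The pET21a family generally drives expression from a T7 promoter under lac operator control, consistent with T7 being listed as the 5′ sequencing primer. Such vectors require a host that supplies T7 RNA polymerase for inducible protein production. The His tag allows purification of the recombinant protein by immobilised metal affinity chromatography.

The defining feature of the insert is the M161Y substitution, which replaces methionine 161 with tyrosine. Guanidinobutyrase belongs to the ureohydrolase group of enzymes and hydrolyses 4-guanidinobutyrate. The record does not state the rationale for the mutation. A single-residue variant in a tagged overexpression vector would typically be used to produce purified protein for biochemical or structural comparison with the wild-type enzyme, for example to probe the role of that residue in substrate recognition or catalysis.
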