>Addgene plasmid #29791 | PA1421_M161Y_pET21a | addgene partial sequence | sequence record 35189 | 29791 with T7-term
TAGCAGCCGGATCTCAGTGGTGGTGGTGGTGGTGCTCGAGGCGACGCACCACGCCCGGGAGGACGCAGAG
CATTTCATAGAGCAGGTTGGCGCCCAGCAACGAAGTGTTGCCGGTGGTGTCGTAGGGCGGCGAGACTTCG
ACCAGGTCGCAGCCGATCAGGTCCAGGCCCTGGCAGCCGCGGATGATTTCCATCGCCTGGATGGTGGTCA
GGCCGCCGATTTCCGGGGTGCCGGTGCCGGGCGCCCAGGCCGGGTCGATGCCGTCGATGTCGAAGCTCAG
GTAGACGGGGCCGCCGCCGACCTTCTCGCGGACCTCGGCCATCAGCGGCTCCAGCGACTTGTGCCAGCAC
TCCTCGGCCTGCACCACGCGGAAGCCCTGCTTGCGGCTCCAGTTGAAGTCCTCGGCGGTGTAGCCCTGGG
CGCGCAGGCCGATCTGCACAACACGGTCGCAATCCAGCAGGTCTTCTTCCACCGCGCGGCGGAAGGTGGT
GCCGTGGGCGATCTTCTCGCCGAAGTAGTGGTCGTTGACGTCGGCGTGGGCGTCGATGTGGACCAGGCCG
ACCTTGCCGTGCTTCTTCTTGATCGCGCGGAGGATCGGCAGGGTGATGGTGTGGTCGCCGCCGAGGGTCA
GCGGGAGGATGCCGTGACCGAGGATGCGGTCGTATTCCTGCTCGATGATGCGCACGGCTTCCAGCAGGTT
GAA
